Addgene plasmid #118522: pMRE-Tn5-136
Purpose: miniTn5 plasmid to deliver constitutively expressed fluorescent protein genes in bacteria
Depositing lab: Mitja Remus-Emsermann. Depositing organization: University of Canterbury. Publication: Chromatic Bacteria - A Broad Host-Range Plasmid and Chromosomal Insertion Toolbox for Fluorescent Protein Expression in Bacteria. Schlechter RO, Jun H, Bernach M, Oso S, Boyd E, Munoz-Lintz DA, Dobson RCJ, Remus DM, Remus-Emsermann MNP. Front Microbiol. 2018 Dec 12;9:3052. doi: 10.3389/fmicb.2018.03052. eCollection 2018. PubMed 30631309.
Backbone
  Vector backbone: pAG408
  Vector type: Bacterial Expression ; miniTn5 delivery vector
  Selectable markers: Chloramphenicol
Growth in bacteria
  Bacterial resistance: Ampicillin, 100 μg/mL
  Growth temperature: 37°C
  Growth strain: E. coli S17-1 lambda pir
  Copy number: High Copy
Gene/Insert
  Gene/Insert name: mCardinal
  Species: Synthetic
  Cloning method: Gibson Cloning
Resource information
  A portion of this plasmid was derived from a plasmid made by: mCardinal-pBAD
Terms and licenses: Academic/Nonprofit Terms; Industry Terms: Not Available to Industry
Depositor comments: Please visit https://www.biorxiv.org/content/early/2018/09/07/402172 for bioRxiv preprint.
How to cite: pMRE-Tn5-136 was a gift from Mitja Remus-Emsermann (Addgene plasmid # 118522 ; http://n2t.net/addgene:118522 ; RRID:Addgene_118522)
