[The description below was written by a language model from this plasmid's Addgene catalogue record and pLannotate feature annotations shown in this document.]
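Description:
pMRE-Tn5-136 is a miniTn5 suicide delivery plasmid built on the pAG408 backbone, designed to insert a constitutively expressed fluorescent protein gene into bacterial chromosomes. It replicates from an R6K γ origin, which depends on the pi initiator protein supplied in trans. It is therefore maintained in a lambda pir host (E. coli S17-1 lambda pir is the recorded strain) and cannot persist in recipients lacking pir. An incP oriT, with an adjacent traJ fragment, allows the plasmid to be mobilised by conjugation from a donor that provides the transfer functions. The backbone carries AmpR (β-lactamase) under its own promoter for selection in the E. coli host.

The payload is mCardinal, a synthetic far-red monomeric fluorescent protein derived from an Entacmaea quadricolor protein. It was introduced by Gibson cloning using a sequence taken from mCardinal-pBAD. In the annotated sequence the mCardinal coding region is followed by a lambda t0 terminator, then a cat promoter driving chloramphenicol acetyltransferase, then an rrnB T1 terminator. Chloramphenicol is recorded as the selectable marker, consistent with its use to select recipients that have acquired the cassette. A short gentamicin-resistance fragment appears to be a remnant of the parent vector. The promoter driving mCardinal is not annotated or named in the record, which describes expression only as constitutive. The Tn5 inverted repeat ends are not annotated either, so the exact boundaries of the mobile element cannot be read from the table.

A full-length Tn5 transposase gene (tnpA) is present, along with a second partial tnpA match. The transposase mediates cut-and-paste insertion of the cassette into the recipient genome. The plasmid belongs to a toolbox for fluorescently tagging diverse bacteria.
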