Features (pLannotate 1.2.2; 14 found; start..end, strand, type, name):
      1..684     +  CDS            mCardinal (fragment): mCardinal is a basic (constitutively fluorescent) far red fluorescent protein published in 2014, derived from Entacmaea quadricolor. It is reported to be a rapidly-maturing monomer with moderate acid sensitivity.
    702..796     +  terminator     lambda t0 terminator: transcription terminator from phage lambda
    811..839     +  promoter       cat promoter (fragment): promoter of the E. coli cat gene encoding chloramphenicol acetyltransferase
    840..1496    +  CDS            cat: CAT_ECOLX - Experimental evidence at protein level: Swiss-Prot protein existence level 1. This enzyme is an effector of chloramphenicol resistance in bacteria. From Escherichia coli. This protein is used as a marker in many commonly used cloning vectors, such as pACYC184.
   1564..1650    +  terminator     rrnB T1 terminator: Escherichia coli rrnB; transcription terminator T1 from the E. coli rrnB gene
   1678..1704    +  CDS            GmR (fragment): gentamycin acetyltransferase; aacC1; confers resistance to gentamycin
   1922..3349    +  CDS            tnpA: TN5P_ECOLX - Also known as tnp. Experimental evidence at protein level: Swiss-Prot protein existence level 1. Mediates transposition of transposon Tn5 by a 'cut and paste' mechanism. First, the monomeric transposase binds the 19 bp inverted DNA repeats flanking the transposon. Then, dimerization of the DNA- bound transposase creates a synaptic DNA complex. After nicking of the first DNA strand, excision of the transposon proceeds through a series of intermediates. The transposase then mediates the insertion of the transposon at a new site by strand transfer. The activity of the wild- type tran
   3480..3584    +  promoter       AmpR promoter: bla
   3585..4445    +  CDS            AmpR: β-lactamase; bla; confers resistance to ampicillin, carbenicillin, and related antibiotics
   4684..4793    +  oriT           oriT: incP origin of transfer
   4826..4871    +  CDS            traJ (fragment): oriT-recognizing protein; traJ
   4942..5274    +  rep_origin     R6K γ ori (fragment): γ replication origin from E. coli plasmid R6K; requires the R6K initiator protein pi for replication
   5325..5388    +  misc_feature   MCS (fragment): pBluescript multiple cloning site
   5428..5745    +  CDS            tnpA (fragment): TN5P_ECOLX - Also known as tnp. Experimental evidence at protein level: Swiss-Prot protein existence level 1. Mediates transposition of transposon Tn5 by a 'cut and paste' mechanism. First, the monomeric transposase binds the 19 bp inverted DNA repeats flanking the transposon. Then, dimerization of the DNA- bound transposase creates a synaptic DNA complex. After nicking of the first DNA strand, excision of the transposon proceeds through a series of intermediates. The transposase then mediates the insertion of the transposon at a new site by strand transfer. The activity of the wild- type tran
>Addgene plasmid #118522 | pMRE-Tn5-136 | addgene full sequence | sequence record 227224 | Addgene NGS Result
ATGGTGAGCAAGGGCGAGGAGCTGATCAAGGAGAACATGCACATGAAGCTGTACATGGAAGGCACCGTGA
ACAACCACCACTTCAAGTGCACCACCGAAGGGGAGGGCAAGCCCTACGAGGGCACCCAGACCCAGAGGAT
TAAGGTGGTGGAGGGAGGCCCCCTGCCGTTCGCATTCGACATCCTGGCCACCTGCTTTATGTACGGGAGC
AAGACCTTCATCAACCACACCCAGGGCATCCCCGATTTCTTTAAGCAGTCCTTCCCTGAGGGCTTCACAT
GGGAGAGAGTCACCACATACGAAGACGGGGGCGTGCTTACCGTTACCCAGGACACCAGCCTCCAGGACGG
CTGCTTGATCTACAACGTCAAGCTCAGAGGGGTGAACTTCCCATCCAACGGCCCTGTGATGCAGAAGAAA
ACACTCGGCTGGGAGGCCACCACCGAGACCCTGTACCCCGCTGACGGCGGCCTGGAAGGCAGATGCGACA
TGGCCCTGAAGCTCGTGGGCGGGGGCCACCTGCACTGCAACCTGAAGACCACATACAGATCCAAGAAACC
CGCTAAGAACCTCAAGATGCCCGGCGTCTACTTTGTGGACCGCAGACTGGAAAGAATCAAGGAGGCCGAC
AATGAGACCTACGTCGAGCAGCACGAGGTGGCTGTGGCCAGATACTGCGACCTCCTAATTAGCTGAGCTT
GGACTCCTGTTGATAGATCCAGTAATGACCTCAGAACTCCATCTGGATTTGTTCAGAACGCTCGGTTGCC
GCCGGGCGTTTTTTATTGGTGAGAATCCAAGCTAGCTTGGCGAGATTTTCAGGAGCTAAGGAAGCTAAAA
TGGAGAAAAAAATCACTGGATATACCACCGTTGATATATCCCAATGGCATCGTAAAGAACATTTTGAGGC
ATTTCAGTCAGTTGCTCAATGTACCTATAACCAGACCGTTCAGCTGGATATTACGGCCTTTTTAAAGACC
GTAAAGAAAAATAAGCACAAGTTTTATCCGGCCTTTATTCACATTCTTGCCCGCCTGATGAATGCTCATC
CGGAATTTCGTATGGCAATGAAAGACGGTGAGCTGGTGATATGGGATAGTGTTCACCCTTGTTACACCGT
TTTCCATGAGCAAACTGAAACGTTTTCATCGCTCTGGAGTGAATACCACGACGATTTCCGGCAGTTTCTA
CACATATATTCGCAAGATGTGGCGTGTTACGGTGAAAACCTGGCCTATTTCCCTAAAGGGTTTATTGAGA
ATATGTTTTTCGTCTCAGCCAATCCCTGGGTGAGTTTCACCAGTTTTGATTTAAACGTGGCCAATATGGA
CAACTTCTTCGCCCCCGTTTTCACCATGGGCAAATATTATACGCAAGGCGACAAGGTGCTGATGCCGCTG
GCGATTCAGGTTCATCATGCCGTTTGTGATGGCTTCCATGTCGGCAGAATGCTTAATGAATTACAACAGT
ACTGCGATGAGTGGCAGGGCGGGGCGTAATTTTTTTAAGGCAGTTATTGGTGCCCTTAAACGCCTGGGGT
AATGACTCTCTAGCTTGAGGCATCAAATAAAACGAAAGGCTCAGTCGAAAGACTGGGCCTTTCGTTTTAT
CTGTTGTTTGTCGGTGAACGCTCTCCTGAGTAGGACAAATCCGCCGCTAGGAGCTTGCGGCCGCCAGGAT
ATCGACCCAAGTACCGCCACCTAACAATTCGTTCAAGCCGAGATCGGCTTCCCGGCCGACGCGTCAATTC
GAGCGCGTCAATTCGAGGGCCGCGGCCTAGGCGGCCAGATCTGATCAAGAGACAGTCTAGCTAGAATTAA
TTCGAGTCGACCGATCCCGTACACAAGTAGCGTCCTGAACGGAACCTTTCCCGTTTTCCAGGATCTGATC
TTCCATGTGACCTCCTAACATGGTAACGTTCATGATAACTTCTGCTCTTCATCGTGCGGCCGACTGGGCT
AAATCTGTGTTCTCTTCGGCGGCGCTGGGTGATCCTCGCCGTACTGCCCGCTTGGTTAACGTCGCCGCCC
AATTGGCAAAATATTCTGGTAAATCAATAACCATCTCATCAGAGGGTAGTGAAGCCATGCAGGAAGGCGC
TTACCGATTTATCCGCAATCCCAACGTTTCTGCCGAGGCGATCAGAAAGGCTGGCGCCATGCAAACAGTC
AAGTTGGCTCAGGAGTTTCCCGAACTGCTGGCCATTGAGGACACCACCTCTTTGAGTTATCGCCACCAGG
TCGCCGAAGAGCTTGGCAAGCTGGGCTCTATTCAGGATAAATCCCGCGGATGGTGGGTTCACTCCGTTCT
CTTGCTCGAGGCCACCACATTCCGCACCGTAGGATTACTGCATCAGGAGTGGTGGATGCGCCCGGATGAC
CCTGCCGATGCGGATGAAAAGGAGAGTGGCAAATGGCTGGCAGCCGCCGCAACTAGCCGGTTACGCATGG
GCAGCATGATGAGCAACGTGATTGCGGTCTGTGACCGCGAAGCCGATATTCATGCTTATCTGCAGGACAA
ACTGGCGCATAACGAGCGCTTCGTGGTGCGCTCCAAGCACCCACGCAAGGACGTAGAGTCTGGGTTGTAT
CTGTACGACCATCTGAAGAACCAACCGGAGTTGGGTGGCTATCAGATCAGCATTCCGCAAAAGGGCGTGG
TGGATAAACGCGGTAAACGTAAAAATCGACCAGCCCGCAAGGCGAGCTTGAGCCTGCGCAGTGGGCGCAT
CACGCTAAAACAGGGGAATATCACGCTCAACGCGGTGCTGGCCGAGGAGATTAACCCGCCCAAGGGTGAG
ACCCCGTTGAAATGGTTGTTGCTGACCAGCGAACCGGTCGAGTCGCTAGCCCAAGCCTTGCGCGTCATCG
ACATTTATACCCATCGCTGGCGGATCGAGGAGTTCCATAAGGCATGGAAAACCGGAGCAGGAGCCGAGAG
GCAACGCATGGAGGAGCCGGATAATCTGGAGCGGATGGTCTCGATCCTCTCGTTTGTTGCGGTCAGGCTG
TTACAGCTCAGAGAAAGCTTCACGCTGCCGCAAGCACTCAGGGCGCAAGGGCTGCTAAAGGAAGCGGAAC
ACGTAGAAAGCCAGTCCGCAGAAACGGTGCTGACCCCGGATGAATGTCAGCTACTGGGCTATCTGGACAA
GGGAAAACGCAAGCGCAAAGAGAAAGCAGGTAGCTTGCAGTGGGCTTACATGGCGATAGCTAGACTGGGC
GGTTTTATGGACAGCAAGCGAACCGGAATTGCCAGCTGGGGCGCCCTCTGGGAAGGTTGGGAAGCCCTGC
AAAGTAAACTGGATGGCTTTCTTGCCGCCAAGGATCTGATGGCGCAGGGGATCAAGATCTGATCGGTCGA
TCGAATTAATTCCCAATTCTTGAAGACGAAAGGGCCTCGTGATACGCCTATTTTTATAGGTTAATGTCAT
GATAATAATGGTTTCTTAGACGTCAGGTGGCACTTTTCGGGGAAATGTGCGCGGAACCCCTATTTGTTTA
TTTTTCTAAATACATTCAAATATGTATCCGCTCATGAGACAATAACCCTGATAAATGCTTCAATAATATT
GAAAAAGGAAGAGTATGAGTATTCAACATTTCCGTGTCGCCCTTATTCCCTTTTTTGCGGCATTTTGCCT
TCCTGTTTTTGCTCACCCAGAAACGCTGGTGAAAGTAAAAGATGCTGAAGATCAGTTGGGTGCACGAGTG
GGTTACATCGAACTGGATCTCAACAGCGGTAAGATCCTTGAGAGTTTTCGCCCCGAAGAACGTTTTCCAA
TGATGAGCACTTTTAAAGTTCTGCTATGTGGCGCGGTATTATCCCGTATTGACGCCGGGCAAGAGCAACT
CGGTCGCCGCATACACTATTCTCAGAATGACTTGGTTGAGTACTCACCAGTCACAGAAAAGCATCTTACG
GATGGCATGACAGTAAGAGAATTATGCAGTGCTGCCATAACCATGAGTGATAACACTGCGGCCAACTTAC
TTCTGACAACGATCGGAGGACCGAAGGAGCTAACCGCTTTTTTGCACAACATGGGGGATCATGTAACTCG
CCTTGATCGTTGGGAACCGGAGCTGAATGAAGCCATACCAAACGACGAGCGTGACACCACGATGCCTGTA
GCAATGGCAACAACGTTGCGCAAACTATTAACTGGCGAACTACTTACTCTAGCTTCCCGGCAACAATTAA
TAGACTGGATGGAGGCGGATAAAGTTGCAGGACCACTTCTGCGCTCGGCCCTTCCGGCTGGCTGGTTTAT
TGCTGATAAATCTGGAGCCGGTGAGCGTGGGTCTCGCGGTATCATTGCAGCACTGGGGCCAGATGGTAAG
CCCTCCCGTATCGTAGTTATCTACACGACGGGGAGTCAGGCAACTATGGATGAACGAAATAGACAGATCG
CTGAGATAGGTGCCTCACTGATTAAGCATTGGTAACTGTCAGACCAAGTTTACTCATATATACTTTAGAT
TGATTTAAAACTTCATTTTTAATTTAAAAGGATCTAGGTGAAGATCCGGGGAATTGGGGATCAATTCCGT
TTTCCGCTGCATAACCCTGCTTCGGGGTCATTATAGCGATTTTTTCGGTATATCCATCCTTTTTCGCACG
ATATACAGGATTTTGCCAAAGGGTTCGTGTAGACTTTCCTTGGTGTATCCAACGGCGTCAGCCGGGCAGG
ATAGGTGAAGTAGGCCCACCCGCGAGCGGGTGTTCCTTCTTCACTGTCCCTTATTCGCACCTGGCGGTGC
TCAACGGGAATCCTGCTCTGCGAGGCTGGCCGGCTACCGCCGGCGTAACAGATGAGGGCAAGCGGATGGC
TGATGAAACCAAGCCAACCAGGAAGGGCAGCCCACCTATCACGGAATTGATCCGGCCACGATGCGTCCGG
CGTAGAGGATCTGAAGATCAGCAGTTCAACCTGTTGATAGTACGTACTAAGCTCTCATGTTTCACGTACT
AAGCTCTCATGTTTAACGTACTAAGCTCTCATGTTTAACGAACTAAACCCTCATGGCTAACGTACTAAGC
TCTCATGTTTCACGTACTAAGCTCTCATGTTTGAACAATAAAATTAATATAAATCAGCAACTTAAATAGC
CTCTAAGGTTTTAAGTTTTATAAGAAAAAAAAGAATATATAAGGCTTTTAAAGCTTTTAAGGTTTAACGG
TTGTGGACAACAAGCCAGGGATGTAACGCACTGAGAAGCCCTTAGAGCCTCTCAAAGCAATTTTGAGTGA
CACAGGAACACTTAACGGCTGACATGGGAATTAATTCTGACTCTTATACACAAGTGCGGCCCTCGAATTG
ACGCGCTCCACCGCGGTGGCGGCCGCTCTAGAACTAGTGGATCCCCCGGGCTGCAGGAATTCGATATCCA
TAAACTGCCAGGAATTGGGGATCGGATTCGAGCTCGCACGCTGCCGCAAGCACTCAGGGCGCAAGGGCTG
CTAAAGGAAGCGGAACACGTAGAAAGCCAGTCCGCAGAAACGGTGCTGACCCCGGATGAATGTCAGCTAC
TGGGCTATCTGGACAAGGGAAAACGCAAGCGCAAAGAGAAAGCAGGTAGCTTGCAGTGGGCTTACATGGC
GATAGCTAGACTGGGCGGTTTTATGGACAGCAAGCGAACCGGAATTGCCAGCTGGGGCGCCCTCTGGTAA
GGTTGGGAATCCCTGCAAAGTAAACTGGATGGCTTTCTTGCCGCCAAGGATCTGATGGCGCAGGGGATCA
AGATCTGATCAAGAGACAGGATACTAGTGGAGGAAGAAAAA
